Addgene plasmid #219117: SFFV-E2F3-Brd 153
Purpose: Transcription factor E2F3 with a specific barcode assigned.
Depositing lab: Filipe Pereira. Depositing organization: Center for Neuroscience and Cell Biology, University of Coimbra. Publication: A combinatorial transcription factor screening platform for immune cell reprogramming. Kurochkin I, Altman AR, Caiado I, Pertiga-Cabral D, Halitzki E, Minaeva M, Zimmermannova O, Henriques-Oliveira L, Klein D, Nair M, Oliveira D, Cajal LR, Knittel R, Feick C, Ringner M, Martin M, Cirovic B, Pires CF, Rosa FF, Sitnicka E, Theis FJ, Pereira CF. Cell Syst. 2026 Jan 21;17(1):101457. doi: 10.1016/j.cels.2025.101457. Epub 2026 Jan 14. PubMed 41539305.
Backbone
  Vector backbone: SFFV-MCS
  Backbone size w/o insert (bp): 6638
  Vector type: Lentiviral
Growth in bacteria
  Bacterial resistance: Ampicillin, 100 μg/mL
  Growth temperature: 37°C
  Growth strain: NEB Stable
  Copy number: High Copy
Gene/Insert
  Gene/Insert name: E2F3
  Species: H. sapiens (human)
  Insert size (bp): 402
  Entrez Gene: E2F3 (a.k.a. E2F-3)
  Promoter: The spleen focus-forming virus (SFFV) promoter
  Cloning method: Restriction Enzyme; 5′ cloning site Bsp119I (not destroyed); 3′ cloning site BstHI (not destroyed)
Terms and licenses: Academic/Nonprofit Terms; Industry Terms: Not Available to Industry
Depositor comments: Barcode sequence cloned into XbaI restriction site. Design of plasmid is as follows: SFFV-[TF sequence]-WPRE-[Barcode sequence].
How to cite: SFFV-E2F3-Brd 153 was a gift from Filipe Pereira (Addgene plasmid # 219117 ; http://n2t.net/addgene:219117 ; RRID:Addgene_219117)
