[The description below was written by a language model from this plasmid's Addgene catalogue record and pLannotate feature annotations shown in this document.]
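Description:
SFFV-E2F3-Brd 153 is a third-generation-style, self-inactivating HIV-1 lentiviral transfer plasmid built on the SFFV-MCS backbone and carrying a human E2F3 transcription factor insert paired with a unique DNA barcode. It is propagated in E. coli as a high-copy plasmid through a ColE1/pUC-type origin and selected with ampicillin via the β-lactamase gene. The backbone also retains pBluescript-derived remnants (f1 ori, lacZα and lac regulatory fragments, T7 and T3 promoters).

The viral cassette begins with an RSV enhancer/promoter fused to a truncated 5' LTR, which drives Tat-independent production of the genomic RNA in packaging cells. This is followed by the Ψ packaging signal with a gag fragment, the RRE for Rev-dependent nuclear export, and the cPPT/CTS, which aids nuclear import of the viral genome. The spleen focus-forming virus (SFFV) promoter then drives the insert, which sits between multiple-cloning-site remnants, followed by a WPRE to enhance transcript stability and expression, a ΔU3 3' LTR, and an SV40 polyadenylation signal with SV40 origin sequence. According to the depositor, the layout is SFFV–TF–WPRE–barcode, with the barcode cloned into an XbaI site downstream of the WPRE. The barcode itself is not annotated in the feature table.

The recorded insert size is 402 bp, and the unannotated gap between the MCS fragments is similarly short. The record does not say whether this represents a full E2F3 coding sequence or a particular isoform or fragment. The construct belongs to a barcoded library for combinatorial transcription factor screening in immune cell reprogramming, where the barcode allows the delivered factor to be identified in transduced cells.
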