Features (pLannotate 1.2.2; 28 found; start..end, strand, type, name):
     94..112     -  promoter       T7 promoter: promoter for bacteriophage T7 RNA polymerase
    120..275     +  CDS            lacZα (fragment): LacZα fragment of β-galactosidase; lacZ fragment
    280..708     +  rep_origin     f1 ori (sequence partly withheld): f1 bacteriophage origin of replication; arrow indicates direction of (+) strand synthesis
    761..865     +  promoter       AmpR promoter: bla
    866..1726    +  CDS            AmpR: β-lactamase; bla; confers resistance to ampicillin, carbenicillin, and related antibiotics
   1897..2485    +  rep_origin     ori: high-copy-number ColE1/pMB1/pBR322/pUC origin of replication
   2668..2760    +  CDS            lacI (fragment): lac repressor; lacI; The lac repressor binds to the lac operator to inhibit transcription in E. coli. This inhibition can be relieved by adding lactose or isopropyl-β-D-thiogalactopyranoside (IPTG).
   2773..2794    +  protein_bind   CAP binding site: CAP binding activates transcription in the presence of cAMP. E. coli catabolite activator protein
   2809..2839    +  promoter       lac promoter: promoter for the E. coli lac operon
   2847..2863    +  protein_bind   lac operator: The lac repressor binds to the lac operator to inhibit transcription in E. coli. This inhibition can be relieved by adding lactose or isopropyl-β-D-thiogalactopyranoside (IPTG). lac repressor encoded by lacI
   2908..2926    +  promoter       T3 promoter: promoter for bacteriophage T3 RNA polymerase
   2954..3180    +  promoter       RSV promoter: Rous sarcoma virus enhancer/promoter
   3181..3361    +  LTR            5' LTR (truncated): truncated 5' long terminal repeat (LTR) from HIV-1
   3408..3533    +  misc_feature   HIV-1 Ψ: packaging signal of human immunodeficiency virus type 1
   3517..3880    +  CDS            HIV-1 gag (fragment): gag protein from human immunodeficiency virus 1; gag
   4026..4259    +  misc_feature   RRE: The Rev response element (RRE) of HIV-1 allows for Rev-dependent mRNA export from the nucleus to the cytoplasm.
   4636..4736    +  CDS            Rev (fragment): human immunodeficiency virus 1 (HIV-1) Rev protein; rev; enhances nuclear export of unspliced and incompletely spliced viral mRNAs
   4755..4872    +  misc_feature   cPPT/CTS: central polypurine tract and central termination sequence of HIV-1
   4906..5307    +  promoter       SFFV promoter: spleen focus-forming virus long terminal repeat (LTR) promoter
   5317..5340    +  misc_feature   MCS (fragment): pBluescript multiple cloning site
   5774..5799    +  misc_feature   MCS (fragment): pBluescript multiple cloning site
   5799..5858    +  CDS            S (fragment): HBSAG_WHV6 - Experimental evidence at transcript level: Swiss-Prot protein existence level 2. The middle envelope protein plays an important role in the budding of the virion. It is involved in the induction of budding in a nucleocapsid independent way. In this process the majority of envelope proteins bud to form subviral lipoprotein particles of 22 nm of diameter that do not contain a nucleocapsid (By similarity). From Woodchuck hepatitis B virus (isolate w64/pWS23) (WHV).
   5990..6393    +  misc_feature   WPRE: woodchuck hepatitis virus posttranscriptional regulatory element
   6451..6510    +  CDS            nef (fragment): NEF_HV1Z2 - Experimental evidence at protein level: Swiss-Prot protein existence level 1. Extracellular Nef protein targets CD4(+) T-lymphocytes for apoptosis by interacting with CXCR4 surface receptors. From Human immunodeficiency virus type 1 group M subtype D (isolate Z2/CDC-Z34) (HIV-1).
   6512..6745    +  LTR            3' LTR (ΔU3): self-inactivating 3' long terminal repeat (LTR) from HIV-1
   6817..6938    +  polyA_signal   SV40 poly(A) signal: SV40 polyadenylation signal
   6957..6978    +  rep_origin     SV40 ori (fragment): SV40 origin of replication
   6978..73      +  rep_origin     SV40 ori (across the origin): SV40 origin of replication
>Addgene plasmid #219117 | SFFV-E2F3-Brd 153 | addgene full sequence | sequence record 450676 | Addgene NGS Result
ATTTATGCAGAGGCCGAGGCCGCCTCGGCCTCTGAGCTATTCCAGAAGTAGTGAGGAGGCTTTTTTGGAG
GCCTAGGGACGTACCCAATTCGCCCTATAGTGAGTCGTATTACGCGCGCTCACTGGCCGTCGTTTTACAA
CGTCGTGACTGGGAAAACCCTGGCGTTACCCAACTTAATCGCCTTGCAGCACATCCCCCTTTCGCCAGCT
GGCGTAATAGCGAAGAGGCCCGCACCGATCGCCCTTCCCAACAGTTGCGCAGCCTGAATGGCGAATGGG
[124 nt withheld, positions 280-403]
C
[91 nt withheld, positions 405-495]
A
[49 nt withheld, positions 497-545]
CCTTTGACGTTGGAGTCCACGTTCTTT
[37 nt withheld, positions 573-609]
ACCCTATCTCGGTCTATTCTTTTGATTTATAAGGGATTTTGCCGATTTCGGCCTATTGGTTAAAAAATGA
GCTGATTTAACAAAAATTTAACGCGAATTTTAACAAAATATTAACGCTTACAATTTAGGTGGCACTTTTC
GGGGAAATGTGCGCGGAACCCCTATTTGTTTATTTTTCTAAATACATTCAAATATGTATCCGCTCATGAG
ACAATAACCCTGATAAATGCTTCAATAATATTGAAAAAGGAAGAGTATGAGTATTCAACATTTCCGTGTC
GCCCTTATTCCCTTTTTTGCGGCATTTTGCCTTCCTGTTTTTGCTCACCCAGAAACGCTGGTGAAAGTAA
AAGATGCTGAAGATCAGTTGGGTGCACGAGTGGGTTACATCGAACTGGATCTCAACAGCGGTAAGATCCT
TGAGAGTTTTCGCCCCGAAGAACGTTTTCCAATGATGAGCACTTTTAAAGTTCTGCTATGTGGCGCGGTA
TTATCCCGTATTGACGCCGGGCAAGAGCAACTCGGTCGCCGCATACACTATTCTCAGAATGACTTGGTTG
AGTACTCACCAGTCACAGAAAAGCATCTTACGGATGGCATGACAGTAAGAGAATTATGCAGTGCTGCCAT
AACCATGAGTGATAACACTGCGGCCAACTTACTTCTGACAACGATCGGAGGACCGAAGGAGCTAACCGCT
TTTTTGCACAACATGGGGGATCATGTAACTCGCCTTGATCGTTGGGAACCGGAGCTGAATGAAGCCATAC
CAAACGACGAGCGTGACACCACGATGCCTGTAGCAATGGCAACAACGTTGCGCAAACTATTAACTGGCGA
ACTACTTACTCTAGCTTCCCGGCAACAATTAATAGACTGGATGGAGGCGGATAAAGTTGCAGGACCACTT
CTGCGCTCGGCCCTTCCGGCTGGCTGGTTTATTGCTGATAAATCTGGAGCCGGTGAGCGTGGGTCTCGCG
GTATCATTGCAGCACTGGGGCCAGATGGTAAGCCCTCCCGTATCGTAGTTATCTACACGACGGGGAGTCA
GGCAACTATGGATGAACGAAATAGACAGATCGCTGAGATAGGTGCCTCACTGATTAAGCATTGGTAACTG
TCAGACCAAGTTTACTCATATATACTTTAGATTGATTTAAAACTTCATTTTTAATTTAAAAGGATCTAGG
TGAAGATCCTTTTTGATAATCTCATGACCAAAATCCCTTAACGTGAGTTTTCGTTCCACTGAGCGTCAGA
CCCCGTAGAAAAGATCAAAGGATCTTCTTGAGATCCTTTTTTTCTGCGCGTAATCTGCTGCTTGCAAACA
AAAAAACCACCGCTACCAGCGGTGGTTTGTTTGCCGGATCAAGAGCTACCAACTCTTTTTCCGAAGGTAA
CTGGCTTCAGCAGAGCGCAGATACCAAATACTGTTCTTCTAGTGTAGCCGTAGTTAGGCCACCACTTCAA
GAACTCTGTAGCACCGCCTACATACCTCGCTCTGCTAATCCTGTTACCAGTGGCTGCTGCCAGTGGCGAT
AAGTCGTGTCTTACCGGGTTGGACTCAAGACGATAGTTACCGGATAAGGCGCAGCGGTCGGGCTGAACGG
GGGGTTCGTGCACACAGCCCAGCTTGGAGCGAACGACCTACACCGAACTGAGATACCTACAGCGTGAGCT
ATGAGAAAGCGCCACGCTTCCCGAAGGGAGAAAGGCGGACAGGTATCCGGTAAGCGGCAGGGTCGGAACA
GGAGAGCGCACGAGGGAGCTTCCAGGGGGAAACGCCTGGTATCTTTATAGTCCTGTCGGGTTTCGCCACC
TCTGACTTGAGCGTCGATTTTTGTGATGCTCGTCAGGGGGGCGGAGCCTATGGAAAAACGCCAGCAACGC
GGCCTTTTTACGGTTCCTGGCCTTTTGCTGGCCTTTTGCTCACATGTTCTTTCCTGCGTTATCCCCTGAT
TCTGTGGATAACCGTATTACCGCCTTTGAGTGAGCTGATACCGCTCGCCGCAGCCGAACGACCGAGCGCA
GCGAGTCAGTGAGCGAGGAAGCGGAAGAGCGCCCAATACGCAAACCGCCTCTCCCCGCGCGTTGGCCGAT
TCATTAATGCAGCTGGCACGACAGGTTTCCCGACTGGAAAGCGGGCAGTGAGCGCAACGCAATTAATGTG
AGTTAGCTCACTCATTAGGCACCCCAGGCTTTACACTTTATGCTTCCGGCTCGTATGTTGTGTGGAATTG
TGAGCGGATAACAATTTCACACAGGAAACAGCTATGACCATGATTACGCCAAGCGCGCAATTAACCCTCA
CTAAAGGGAACAAAAGCTGGAGCTGCAAGCTTAATGTAGTCTTATGCAATACTCTTGTAGTCTTGCAACA
TGGTAACGATGAGTTAGCAACATGCCTTACAAGGAGAGAAAAAGCACCGTGCATGCCGATTGGTGGAAGT
AAGGTGGTACGATCGTGCCTTATTAGGAAGGCAACAGACGGGTCTGACATGGATTGGACGAACCACTGAA
TTGCCGCATTGCAGAGATATTGTATTTAAGTGCCTAGCTCGATACATAAACGGGTCTCTCTGGTTAGACC
AGATCTGAGCCTGGGAGCTCTCTGGCTAACTAGGGAACCCACTGCTTAAGCCTCAATAAAGCTTGCCTTG
AGTGCTTCAAGTAGTGTGTGCCCGTCTGTTGTGTGACTCTGGTAACTAGAGATCCCTCAGACCCTTTTAG
TCAGTGTGGAAAATCTCTAGCAGTGGCGCCCGAACAGGGACTTGAAAGCGAAAGGGAAACCAGAGGAGCT
CTCTCGACGCAGGACTCGGCTTGCTGAAGCGCGCACGGCAAGAGGCGAGGGGCGGCGACTGGTGAGTACG
CCAAAAATTTTGACTAGCGGAGGCTAGAAGGAGAGAGATGGGTGCGAGAGCGTCAGTATTAAGCGGGGGA
GAATTAGATCGCGATGGGAAAAAATTCGGTTAAGGCCAGGGGGAAAGAAAAAATATAAATTAAAACATAT
AGTATGGGCAAGCAGGGAGCTAGAACGATTCGCAGTTAATCCTGGCCTGTTAGAAACATCAGAAGGCTGT
AGACAAATACTGGGACAGCTACAACCATCCCTTCAGACAGGATCAGAAGAACTTAGATCATTATATAATA
CAGTAGCAACCCTCTATTGTGTGCATCAAAGGATAGAGATAAAAGACACCAAGGAAGCTTTAGACAAGAT
AGAGGAAGAGCAAAACAAAAGTAAGACCACCGCACAGCAAGCGGCCGCTGATCTTCAGACCTGGAGGAGG
AGATATGAGGGACAATTGGAGAAGTGAATTATATAAATATAAAGTAGTAAAAATTGAACCATTAGGAGTA
GCACCCACCAAGGCAAAGAGAAGAGTGGTGCAGAGAGAAAAAAGAGCAGTGGGAATAGGAGCTTTGTTCC
TTGGGTTCTTGGGAGCAGCAGGAAGCACTATGGGCGCAGCGTCAATGACGCTGACGGTACAGGCCAGACA
ATTATTGTCTGGTATAGTGCAGCAGCAGAACAATTTGCTGAGGGCTATTGAGGCGCAACAGCATCTGTTG
CAACTCACAGTCTGGGGCATCAAGCAGCTCCAGGCAAGAATCCTGGCTGTGGAAAGATACCTAAAGGATC
AACAGCTCCTGGGGATTTGGGGTTGCTCTGGAAAACTCATTTGCACCACTGCTGTGCCTTGGAATGCTAG
TTGGAGTAATAAATCTCTGGAACAGATTTGGAATCACACGACCTGGATGGAGTGGGACAGAGAAATTAAC
AATTACACAAGCTTAATACACTCCTTAATTGAAGAATCGCAAAACCAGCAAGAAAAGAATGAACAAGAAT
TATTGGAATTAGATAAATGGGCAAGTTTGTGGAATTGGTTTAACATAACAAATTGGCTGTGGTATATAAA
ATTATTCATAATGATAGTAGGAGGCTTGGTAGGTTTAAGAATAGTTTTTGCTGTACTTTCTATAGTGAAT
AGAGTTAGGCAGGGATATTCACCATTATCGTTTCAGACCCACCTCCCAACCCCGAGGGGACCCGACAGGC
CCGAAGGAATAGAAGAAGAAGGTGGAGAGAGAGACAGAGACAGATCCATTCGATTAGTGAACGGATCTCG
ACGGTATCGGTTAACTTTTAAAAGAAAAGGGGGGATTGGGGGGTACAGTGCAGGGGAAAGAATAGTAGAC
ATAATAGCAACAGACATACAAACTAAAGAATTACAAAAACAAATTACAAAAATTCAAAATTTTATCGATC
ACGAGACTAGCCTCGAGCTGGCTGCAGTAACGCCATTTTGCAAGGCATGGAAAAATACCAAACCAAGAAT
AGAGAAGTTCAGATCAAGGGCGGGTACATGAAAATAGCTAACGTTGGGCCAAACAGGATATCTGCGGTGA
GCAGTTTCGGCCCCGGCCCGGGGCCAAGAACAGATGGTCACCGCAGTTTCGGCCCCGGCCCGAGGCCAAG
AACAGATGGTCCCCAGATATGGCCCAACCCTCAGCAGTTTCTTAAGACCCATCAGATGTTTCCAGGCTCC
CCCAAGGACCTGAAATGACCCTGCGCCTTATTTGAATTAACCAATCAGCCTGCTTCTCGCTTCTGTTCGC
GCGCTTCTGCTTCCCGAGCTCTATAAAAGAGCTCACAACCCCTCACTCGGCGCGCCAGTCCTCCGACAGA
CTGAGTCGGCCGGTCGAATCAAGCTTATCGATACCGTCGACGGATCCGCTAGCCCGCGGTTCGAAATGCA
AAGTGGTGGTGGGGTCAAGACAGATGACACCAGCACTTTAAACTCTTTGTGTGGGTATGCGTGGGTGTAT
GTTTGGGAAGAAAAACAAAGGTGCAGACTATCTTCCTTTTTTTCTTCTTCAGCCTCCATCCCTGGCCTCC
TCCCCTCACACACACTGGACTTGGTACAAAATGTCGGTGTGGTCCTAGATGAAGCATTGGGGTGGGGGAG
GGAGAGGGAGCTTTGTGTTAAGTGCCTACTGGAAATGCACTGTGGGGTTTTTTCCTGTATGGGAAACCAT
TTATGCCAAGCTTTTCCCCATTTCCCATATTTATCTCATCTGGTTAGCTGCCTCTGCTTCCAGCTTTGTG
TAATTCTCTTTGCCAGCTGCACAAAGCTGATTTTTTCCAAAGTCTAAACCGGTCGGATCCCCCGGGCTGC
AGGAATTCGAGCATCTTACCGCCATTTATTCCCATATTTGTTCTGTTTTTCTTGATTTGGGTATACATTT
AAATGTTAATAAAACAAAATGGTGGGGCAATCATTTACATTTTTAGGGATATGTAATTACTAGTTCAGGT
GTATTGCCACAAGACAAACATGTTAAGAAACTTTCCCGTTATTTACGCTCTGTTCCTGTTAATCAACCTC
TGGATTACAAAATTTGTGAAAGATTGACTGATATTCTTAACTATGTTGCTCCTTTTACGCTGTGTGGATA
TGCTGCTTTAATGCCTCTGTATCATGCTATTGCTTCCCGTACGGCTTTCGTTTTCTCCTCCTTGTATAAA
TCCTGGTTGCTGTCTCTTTATGAGGAGTTGTGGCCCGTTGTCCGTCAACGTGGCGTGGTGTGCTCTGTGT
TTGCTGACGCAACCCCCACTGGCTGGGGCATTGCCACCACCTGTCAACTCCTTTCTGGGACTTTCGCTTT
CCCCCTCCCGATCGCCACGGCAGAACTCATCGCCGCCTGCCTTGCCCGCTGCTGGACAGGGGCTAGGTTG
CTGGGCACTGATAATTCCGTGGTGTTGTCGGGGAAGCTGACGTCCTTTGCAATTCAATATCAAGCTGTAC
CTTCTAGATGTACAATTTTTTAAGCGCTTCTAGACCAATGACTTACAAGGCAGCTGTAGATCTTAGCCAC
TTTTTAAAAGAAAAGGGGGGACTGGAAGGGCTAATTCACTCCCAACGAAGACAAGATCTGCTTTTTGCTT
GTACTGGGTCTCTCTGGTTAGACCAGATCTGAGCCTGGGAGCTCTCTGGCTAACTAGGGAACCCACTGCT
TAAGCCTCAATAAAGCTTGCCTTGAGTGCTTCAAGTAGTGTGTGCCCGTCTGTTGTGTGACTCTGGTAAC
TAGAGATCCCTCAGACCCTTTTAGTCAGTGTGGAAAATCTCTAGCAGTAGTAGTTCATGTCATCTTATTA
TTCAGTATTTATAACTTGCAAAGAAATGAATATCAGAGAGTGAGAGGAACTTGTTTATTGCAGCTTATAA
TGGTTACAAATAAAGCAATAGCATCACAAATTTCACAAATAAAGCATTTTTTTCACTGCATTCTAGTTGT
GGTTTGTCCAAACTCATCAATGTATCTTATCATGTCTGGCTCTAGCTATCCCGCCCCTAACTCCGCCCAT
CCCGCCCCTAACTCCGCCCAGTTCCGCCCATTCTCCGCCCCATGGCTGACTAATTTTTTTT
