>Addgene plasmid #219117 | SFFV-E2F3-Brd 153 | depositor partial sequence | sequence record 427831 | TF ORF
ATGCAAAGTGGTGGTGGGGTCAAGACAGATGACACCAGCACTTTAAACTCTTTGTGTGGGTATGCGTGGG
TGTATGTTTGGGAAGAAAAACAAAGGTGCAGACTATCTTCCTTTTTTTCTTCTTCAGCCTCCATCCCTGG
CCTCCTCCCCTCACACACACTGGACTTGGTACAAAATGTCGGTGTGGTCCTAGATGAAGCATTGGGGTGG
GGGAGGGAGAGGGAGCTTTGTGTTAAGTGCCTACTGGAAATGCACTGTGGGGTTTTTTCCTGTATGGGAA
ACCATTTATGCCAAGCTTTTCCCCATTTCCCATATTTATCTCATCTGGTTAGCTGCCTCTGCTTCCAGCT
TTGTGTAATTCTCTTTGCCAGCTGCACAAAGCTGATTTTTTCCAAAGTCTAA
