>Addgene plasmid #219117 | SFFV-E2F3-Brd 153 | depositor partial sequence | sequence record 427832 | Barcode sequence
TGTACAATTTTTTAAGCGCT
